>Addgene plasmid #8822 | pET26b-SET | addgene partial sequence | sequence record 17326 | 8822, T7 primer
TTTTGTTTAACTTTAGAAGGAGATATACATATGAAATACCTGCTGCCGACCGCTGCTGCTGGTCTGCTGC
TCCTCGCTGCCCAGCCGGCGATGGCCATGGATATCGGAATTAATTCGGATCCGATGTCGGCGCCGGCGGC
CAAAGTCAGTAAAAAGGAGCTCAACTCCAACCACGACGGGGCCGACGAGACCTCAGAAAAAGAACAGCAA
GAAGCGATTGAACACATTGATGAAGTACAAAATGAAATAGACAGACTTAATGAACAAGCCAGTGAGGAGA
TTTTGAAAGTAGAACAGAAATATAACAAACTCCGCCAACCATTTTTTCAGAAGAGGTCAGAATTGATCGC
CAAAATCCCAAATTTTTGGGTAACAACATTTGTCAACCATCCACAAGTGTCTGCACTGCTTGGGGAGGAA
GATGAAGAGGCACTGCATTATTTGACCAGAGTTGAAGTGACAGAATTTGAAGATATTAAATCAGGTTACA
GAATAGATTTTTATTTTGATGAAAATCCTTACTTTGAAAATAAAGTTCTCTCCAAAGAATTTCATCTGAA
TGAGAGTGGTGATCCATCTTCGAAGTCCACCGAAATCAAATGGAAATCTGGAAAGGATTTGACGAAACGT
TCGAGTCAAACGCAGAATAAAGCCAGCAGGAAGAGGCAGCATGAGGAACCAGAGAGCTTCTTTACCTGGT
TTACTGACCATTCTGATGCAGGTGCTGATGAGTTAGGAGAGGTCATCAAAGATGATATTTGGCCAAACCC
ATTACAGTACTACTTGGTTCCCGATATGGATGATGAAGAAGGAGAACGAGAAGAAGATGATGATGATGA
