[The description below was written by a language model from this plasmid's Addgene catalogue record.]
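Description:
pET26b-SET is a bacterial expression plasmid built on the Novagen pET26b(+) backbone (about 5.4 kb without insert) and carrying the human SET gene, also known as PHAP II, I2PP2A or TAF-I beta. It confers kanamycin resistance and is recorded as high copy. The record distinguishes between a general cloning strain for propagation and a DE3 lysogen such as BL21(DE3) for protein production. This fits the T7-based pET system, in which transcription of the insert depends on T7 RNA polymerase supplied by the host. No feature table accompanies the record, so the promoter and other backbone elements are not explicitly listed. However, the T7 and T7 terminator sequencing primers flanking the insert indicate the standard T7 expression cassette.

The 834 bp SET coding sequence was inserted by restriction cloning between BamHI at the 5′ end and XhoI at the 3′ end, and both sites are retained. Cloning into XhoI places the open reading frame in frame with the backbone-encoded C-terminal 6xHis tag, which allows the recombinant protein to be purified by immobilised metal affinity chromatography. pET26b(+) normally also encodes an N-terminal pelB leader for periplasmic targeting upstream of its cloning sites, but the record does not say whether SET is fused to it in this construct.

The plasmid is intended for producing recombinant His-tagged human SET in E. coli. The associated publication concerns granzyme A activation of an endoplasmic reticulum-associated, caspase-independent nuclease that causes single-stranded DNA nicks, which suggests the purified protein was used in biochemical studies of that pathway.
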