Addgene plasmid #8822: pET26b-SET
Depositing lab: Judy Lieberman. Depositing organization: Boston Children's Hospital. Publication: Granzyme A activates an endoplasmic reticulum-associated caspase-independent nuclease to induce single-stranded DNA nicks. Beresford PJ, Zhang D, Oh DY, Fan Z, Greer EL, Russo ML, Jaju M, Lieberman J. J Biol Chem 2001 Nov 16;276(46):43285-93. Epub 2001 Sep 12. 10.1074/jbc.M108137200 PubMed 11555662.
Backbone
  Vector backbone: pET26b(+)
  Backbone manufacturer: Novagen
  Backbone size w/o insert (bp): 5360
  Vector type: Bacterial Expression
Growth in bacteria
  Bacterial resistance: Kanamycin, 50 μg/mL
  Growth temperature: 37°C
  Growth strain: DH5alpha
  Growth instructions: for protein expression, use only BL21(DE3) competent cell from Novagen
  Copy number: High Copy
Gene/Insert
  Gene/Insert name: SET (alt name: PHAP II)
  Species: H. sapiens (human)
  Insert size (bp): 834
  Entrez Gene: SET (a.k.a. 2PP2A, I2PP2A, IGAAD, IPP2A2, MRD58, PHAPII, TAF-I, TAF-IBETA)
  Tag / fusion protein: 6XHis (C terminal on backbone)
  Cloning method: Restriction Enzyme; 5′ cloning site BamHI, (not destroyed); 3′ cloning site Xho I (not destroyed)
  Sequencing primers: 5′ Universal T7; 3′ T7 terminator
Terms and licenses: Academic/Nonprofit Terms; Industry Terms: Not Available to Industry
How to cite: pET26b-SET was a gift from Judy Lieberman (Addgene plasmid # 8822 ; http://n2t.net/addgene:8822 ; RRID:Addgene_8822)
